Addgene plasmid #110035: pHH0103_PLCG1_SH3
Purpose: Protein expression and purification of PLCG1_SH3
Depositing lab: Sachdev Sidhu. Depositing organization: University of Toronto. Publication: Large-scale survey and database of high affinity ligands for peptide recognition modules. Teyra J, Kelil A, Jain S, Helmy M, Jajodia R, Hooda Y, Gu J, D'Cruz AA, Nicholson SE, Min J, Sudol M, Kim PM, Bader GD, Sidhu SS. Mol Syst Biol. 2020 Dec;16(12):e9310. doi: 10.15252/msb.20199310. PubMed 33438817.
Backbone
  Vector backbone: pHH0103
  Vector type: Bacterial Expression
Growth in bacteria
  Bacterial resistance: Ampicillin, 100 μg/mL
  Growth temperature: 37°C
  Growth strain: DH5alpha
  Copy number: Low Copy
Gene/Insert
  Gene/Insert name: PLCG1_SH3
  Species: H. sapiens (human)
  Entrez Gene: PLCG1 (a.k.a. IDAA, NCKAP3, PLC-II, PLC1, PLC148, PLCgamma1)
  Cloning method: Restriction Enzyme; 5′ cloning site Sfi1 (unknown if destroyed); 3′ cloning site Not1 (unknown if destroyed)
Terms and licenses: Academic/Nonprofit Terms; Industry Terms: Not Available to Industry
How to cite: pHH0103_PLCG1_SH3 was a gift from Sachdev Sidhu (Addgene plasmid # 110035 ; http://n2t.net/addgene:110035 ; RRID:Addgene_110035)
