[The description below was written by a language model from this plasmid's Addgene catalogue record and pLannotate feature annotations shown in this document.]
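Description:
pHH0103_PLCG1_SH3 is a bacterial expression plasmid built on the pHH0103 backbone for producing and purifying the SH3 domain of human phospholipase C gamma 1 (PLCG1) in E. coli. The sequenced record is 6,909 nt. It replicates from a ColE1/pMB1-type origin and is selected with ampicillin through the AmpR β-lactamase gene and its own promoter. The catalogue lists it as low copy. The backbone also carries a pBR322 bom region and an f1 phage origin that interrupts the rop gene, leaving only rop fragments. Other remnants include partial M13 gene III sequences, a tetracycline resistance fragment and a tet promoter fragment. These suggest descent from a phagemid-type vector, and none of them is annotated as part of the expression unit.

Expression is driven by the strong hybrid tac promoter followed by a lac operator. The plasmid supplies its own lac repressor from lacI under the lacIq promoter, so transcription is held off until IPTG is added. The open reading frame begins with a 6xHis tag and Schistosoma japonicum glutathione S-transferase, followed by the domain insert, which was cloned between SfiI and NotI sites. A bacteriophage fd terminator lies immediately downstream. The product is therefore a His-GST–SH3 fusion that can be purified by nickel or glutathione affinity.

The automated annotation labels the insert region as a fragment of human NCK2 rather than PLCG1. This may only reflect similarity between SH3 domains, but the discrepancy cannot be resolved from the record. According to the associated publication title, the plasmid belongs to a large-scale survey of high-affinity ligands for peptide recognition modules.
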