Features (pLannotate 1.2.2; 21 found; start..end, strand, type, name):
      1..29      +  promoter       tac promoter: strong E. coli promoter; hybrid between the trp and lac UV5 promoters
     37..53      +  protein_bind   lac operator: The lac repressor binds to the lac operator to inhibit transcription in E. coli. This inhibition can be relieved by adding lactose or isopropyl-β-D-thiogalactopyranoside (IPTG). lac repressor encoded by lacI
    138..155     +  CDS            6xHis: 6xHis affinity tag
    171..824     +  CDS            GST26_SCHJA: Experimental evidence at protein level: Swiss-Prot protein existence level 1. GST isoenzymes appear to play a central role in the parasite detoxification system. Other functions are also suspected including a role in increasing the solubility of haematin in the parasite gut. From Schistosoma japonicum (Blood fluke).
    933..1097    +  CDS            NCK2 (fragment): NCK2_HUMAN - Also known as GRB4. Experimental evidence at protein level: Swiss-Prot protein existence level 1. Adapter protein which associates with tyrosine-phosphorylated growth factor receptors or their cellular substrates. Maintains low levels of EIF2S1 phosphorylation by promoting its dephosphorylation by PP1. Plays a role in ELK1-dependent transcriptional activation in response to activated Ras signaling. From Homo sapiens (Human).
   1104..1151    +  terminator     fd terminator (sequence withheld): central terminator from bacteriophage fd (Otsuka and Kunisawa, 1982)
   1156..1368    +  CDS            M13 gene III (fragment) (sequence partly withheld): pIII; III; minor coat protein
   1383..1853    +  CDS            M13 gene III (fragment) (sequence partly withheld): pIII; III; minor coat protein
   1875..1945    +  CDS            TcR (fragment): tetracycline efflux protein; tet; confers resistance to tetracycline
   2187..2567    -  CDS            YPB1_ECOLX: Protein predicted: Swiss-Prot protein existence level 4. From Escherichia coli.
   2584..2735    +  CDS            rop (fragment): Rop protein, which maintains plasmids at low copy number; rop
   2771..3199    -  rep_origin     f1 ori (sequence partly withheld): f1 bacteriophage origin of replication; arrow indicates direction of (+) strand synthesis
   3208..3247    +  CDS            rop (fragment): Rop protein, which maintains plasmids at low copy number; rop
   3349..3489    +  misc_feature   bom: basis of mobility region from pBR322
   3675..4262    -  rep_origin     ori: high-copy-number ColE1/pMB1/pBR322/pUC origin of replication
   4433..5293    -  CDS            AmpR: β-lactamase; bla; confers resistance to ampicillin, carbenicillin, and related antibiotics
   5294..5398    -  promoter       AmpR promoter: bla
   5507..5584    +  promoter       lacIq promoter: lacI (mutant); In the lacIq allele, a single base change in the promoter boosts expression of the lacI gene about 10-fold.
   5585..6667    +  CDS            lacI: lac repressor; lacI; The lac repressor binds to the lac operator to inhibit transcription in E. coli. This inhibition can be relieved by adding lactose or isopropyl-β-D-thiogalactopyranoside (IPTG).
   6680..6701    +  protein_bind   CAP binding site: CAP binding activates transcription in the presence of cAMP. E. coli catabolite activator protein
   6720..6737    +  promoter       tet promoter (fragment): E. coli promoter for tetracycline efflux protein gene
>Addgene plasmid #110035 | pHH0103_PLCG1_SH3 | addgene full sequence | sequence record 215950 | Addgene NGS Result
TTGACAATTAATCATCGGCTCGTATAATGTGTGGAATTGTGAGCGGATAACAATTTCACACAGGAAACAG
CCAGTCCGTTTAGGTGTTTTCACGAGCACTTCACCAACAAGGACCATAGATTATGAAAATCGAAGAACAC
CATCACCATCACCATTCCAGCGGTAAGCTTATGTCCCCTATACTAGGTTATTGGAAAATTAAGGGCCTTG
TGCAACCCACTCGACTTCTTTTGGAATATCTTGAAGAAAAATATGAAGAGCATTTGTATGAGCGCGATGA
AGGTGATAAATGGCGAAACAAAAAGTTTGAATTGGGTTTGGAGTTTCCCAATCTTCCTTATTATATTGAT
GGTGATGTTAAATTAACACAGTCTATGGCCATCATACGTTATATAGCTGACAAGCACAACATGTTGGGTG
GTTGTCCAAAAGAGCGTGCAGAGATTTCAATGCTTGAAGGAGCGGTTTTGGATATTAGATACGGTGTTTC
GAGAATTGCATATAGTAAAGACTTTGAAACTCTCAAAGTTGATTTTCTTAGCAAGCTACCTGAAATGCTG
AAAATGTTCGAAGATCGTTTATGTCATAAAACATATTTAAATGGTGATCATGTAACCCATCCTGACTTCA
TGTTGTATGACGCTCTTGATGTTGTTTTATACATGGACCCAATGTGCCTGGATGCGTTCCCAAAATTAGT
TTGTTTTAAAAAACGTATTGAAGCTATCCCACAAATTGATAAGTACTTGAAATCCAGCAAGTATATAGCA
TGGCCTTTGCAGGGCTGGCAAGCCACGTTTGGTGGTGGCGACCATCCTCCAAAATCGGATCTGGAAGTTC
TGTTCCAGGGGCCCCTGTCCAGCGGTCTGGTTCCGCGTGGTTCCGGTACCGCGGCCCAGCCGGCCACCTT
TAAATGCGCGGTCAAAGCCCTGTTCGATTATAAAGCACAGCGTGAAGACGAACTGACGTTTATTAAAAGC
GCGATTATCCAGAACGTTGAAAAACAAGAAGGCGGTTGGTGGCGCGGCGATTATGGCGGTAAAAAACAAC
TGTGGTTCCCGTCTAACTACGTGGAAGAAATGGTTAATGCGGCCGCATA
[142 nt withheld, positions 1100-1241]
C
[98 nt withheld, positions 1243-1340]
AGTTTGTACTGGTGACGAAACTCAGTGTCTAGCTAGAGTGGC
[149 nt withheld, positions 1383-1531]
T
[41 nt withheld, positions 1533-1573]
T
[62 nt withheld, positions 1575-1636]
A
[35 nt withheld, positions 1638-1672]
CCTCCCTCAATCGGTTGAATGTCGCCCTTTTGTCTTTGGCGCTGGTAAACCATATGAA
[86 nt withheld, positions 1731-1816]
T
[54 nt withheld, positions 1818-1871]
CTAGCGCCGCCCTATACCTTGTCTGCCTCCCCGCGTTGCGTCGCGGTGCATGGAGCCGGGCCACCTCGAC
CTGAATGGAAGCCGGCGGCACCTCGCTAACGGATTCACCACTCCAAGAATTGGAGCCAATCAATTCTTGC
GGAGAACTGTGAATGCGCAAACCAACCCTTGGCAGAACATATCCATCGCGTCCGCCATCTCCAGCAGCCG
CACGCGGCGCATCTCGGGCAGCGTTGGGTCCTGGCCACGGGTGCGCATGATCGTGCTCCTGTCGTTGAGG
ACCCGGCTAGGCTGGCGGGGTTGCCTTACTGGTTAGCAGAATGAATCACCGATACGCGAGCGAACGTGAA
GCGACTGCTGCTGCAAAACGTCTGCGACCTGAGCAACAACATGAATGGTCTTCGGTTTCCGTGTTTCGTA
AAGTCTGGAAACGCGGAAGTCAGCGCCCTGCACCATTATGTTCCGGATCTGCATCGCAGGATGCTGCTGG
CTACCCTGTGGAACACCTACATCTGTATTAACGAAGCGCTGGCATTGACCCTGAGTGATTTTTCTCTGGT
CCCGCCGCATCCATACCGCCAGTTGTTTACCCTCACAACGTTCCAGTAACCGGGCATGTTCATCATCAGT
AACCCGTATCGTGAGCATCCTCTCTCGTTTCATCGGTATCATTACCCCCATGAACAGAAATCCCCCTTAC
ACGGAGGCATCAGTGACCAAACAGGAAAAAACCGCCCTTAACATGGCCCGCTTTATCAGAAGCCAGACAT
TAACGCTTCTGGAGAAACTCAACGAGCTGGACGCGGATGAACAGGCAGACATCTGTGAATCGCTTCACGA
CCACGCTGATGAGCTTTACCGCAGGATCCGCGAAATTGTAAGCGTTAATATTTTGTTAAAATTCGCGTTA
AATTTTTGTTAAATCAGCTCATTTTTTAACCAATAGGCCGAAATCGGCAAAATCCCTTATAAATCAAAAG
AATAGACCGAGATAGGGT
[37 nt withheld, positions 2870-2906]
AAAGAACGTGGACTCCAACGTCAAAGG
[49 nt withheld, positions 2934-2982]
T
[91 nt withheld, positions 2984-3074]
G
[124 nt withheld, positions 3076-3199]
CGCGGATCCTGCCTCGCGCGTTTCGGTGATGACGGTGAAAACCTCTGACACATGCAGCTCCCGGAGACGG
TCACAGCTTGTCTGTAAGCGGATGCCGGGAGCAGACAAGCCCGTCAGGGCGCGTCAGCGGGTGTTGGCGG
GTGTCGGGGCGCAGCCATGACCCAGTCACGTAGCGATAGCGGAGTGTATACTGGCTTAACTATGCGGCAT
CAGAGCAGATTGTACTGAGAGTGCACCATATGCGGTGTGAAATACCGCACAGATGCGTAAGGAGAAAATA
CCGCATCAGGCGCTCTTCCGCTTCCTCGCTCACTGACTCGCTGCGCTCGGTCGTTCGGCTGCGGCGAGCG
GTATCAGCTCACTCAAAGGCGGTAATACGGTTATCCACAGAATCAGGGGATAACGCAGGAAAGAACATGT
GAGCAAAAGGCCAGCAAAAGGCCAGGAACCGTAAAAAGGCCGCGTTGCTGGCGTTTTTCCATAGGCTCCG
CCCCCCTGACGAGCATCACAAAAATCGACGCTCAAGTCAGAGGTGGCGAAACCCGACAGGACTATAAAGA
TACCAGGGTTTCCCCCTGGAAGCTCCCTCGTGCGCTCTCCTGTTCCGACCCTGCCGCTTACCGGATACCT
GTCCGCCTTTCTCCCTTCGGGAAGCGTGGCGCTTTCTCATAGCTCACGCTGTAGGTATCTCAGTTCGGTG
TAGGTCGTTCGCTCCAAGCTGGGCTGTGTGCACGAACCCCCCGTTCAGCCCGACCGCTGCGCCTTATCCG
GTAACTATCGTCTTGAGTCCAACCCGGTAAGACACGACTTATCGCCACTGGCAGCAGCCACTGGTAACAG
GATTAGCAGAGCGAGGTATGTAGGCGGTGCTACAGAGTTCTTGAAGTGGTGGCCTAACTACGGCTACACT
AGAAGGACAGTATTTGGTATCTGCGCTCTGCTGAAGCCAGTTACCTTCGGAAAAAGAGTTGGTAGCTCTT
GATCCGGCAAACAAACCACCGCTGGTAGCGGTGGTTTTTTTGTTTGCAAGCAGCAGATTACGCGCAGAAA
AAAAGGATCTCAAGAAGATCCTTTGATCTTTTCTACGGGGTCTGACGCTCAGTGGAACGAAAACTCACGT
TAAGGGATTTTGGTCATGAGATTATCAAAAAGGATCTTCACCTAGATCCTTTTAAATTAAAAATGAAGTT
TTAAATCAATCTAAAGTATATATGAGTAAACTTGGTCTGACAGTTACCAATGCTTAATCAGTGAGGCACC
TATCTCAGCGATCTGTCTATTTCGTTCATCCATAGTTGCCTGACTCCCCGTCGTGTAGATAACTACGATA
CGGGAGGGCTTACCATCTGGCCCCAGTGCTGCAATGATACCGCGAGACCCACGCTCACCGGCTCCAGATT
TATCAGCAATAAACCAGCCAGCCGGAAGGGCCGAGCGCAGAAGTGGTCCTGCAACTTTATCCGCCTCCAT
CCAGTCTATTAATTGTTGCCGGGAAGCTAGAGTAAGTAGTTCGCCAGTTAATAGTTTGCGCAACGTTGTT
GCCATTGCTGCAGGCATCGTGGTGTCACGCTCGTCGTTTGGTATGGCTTCATTCAGCTCCGGTTCCCAAC
GATCAAGGCGAGTTACATGATCCCCCATGTTGTGCAAAAAAGCGGTTAGCTCCTTCGGTCCTCCGATCGT
TGTCAGAAGTAAGTTGGCCGCAGTGTTATCACTCATGGTTATGGCAGCACTGCATAATTCTCTTACTGTC
ATGCCATCCGTAAGATGCTTTTCTGTGACTGGTGAGTACTCAACCAAGTCATTCTGAGAATAGTGTATGC
GGCGACCGAGTTGCTCTTGCCCGGCGTCAACACGGGATAATACCGCGCCACATAGCAGAACTTTAAAAGT
GCTCATCATTGGAAAACGTTCTTCGGGGCGAAAACTCTCAAGGATCTTACCGCTGTTGAGATCCAGTTCG
ATGTAACCCACTCGTGCACCCAACTGATCTTCAGCATCTTTTACTTTCACCAGCGTTTCTGGGTGAGCAA
AAACAGGAAGGCAAAATGCCGCAAAAAAGGGAATAAGGGCGACACGGAAATGTTGAATACTCATACTCTT
CCTTTTTCAATATTATTGAAGCATTTATCAGGGTTATTGTCTCATGAGCGGATACATATTTGAATGTATT
TAGAAAAATAAACAAATAGGGGTTCCGCGCACATTTCCCCGAAAAGTGCCACCTGACGTCTAAGAAACCA
TTATTATCATGACATTAACCTATAAAAATAGGCGTATCACGAGGCCCTTTCGTCTTCAAGAATTCCCGAC
ACCATCGAATGGTGCAAAACCTTTCGCGGTATGGCATGATAGCGCCCGGAAGAGAGTCAATTCAGGGTGG
TGAATGTGAAACCAGTAACGTTATACGATGTCGCAGAGTATGCCGGTGTCTCTTATCAGACCGTTTCCCG
CGTGGTGAACCAGGCCAGCCACGTTTCTGCGAAAACGCGGGAAAAAGTGGAAGCGGCGATGGCGGAGCTG
AATTACATTCCCAACCGCGTGGCACAACAACTGGCGGGCAAACAGTCGTTGCTGATTGGCGTTGCCACCT
CCAGTCTGGCCCTGCACGCGCCGTCGCAAATTGTCGCGGCGATTAAATCTCGCGCCGATCAACTGGGTGC
CAGCGTGGTGGTGTCGATGGTAGAACGAAGCGGCGTCGAAGCCTGTAAAGCGGCGGTGCACAATCTTCTC
GCGCAACGCGTCAGTGGGCTGATCATTAACTATCCGCTGGATGACCAGGATGCCATTGCTGTGGAAGCTG
CCTGCACTAATGTTCCGGCGTTATTTCTTGATGTCTCTGACCAGACACCCATCAACAGTATTATTTTCTC
CCATGAAGACGGTACGCGACTGGGCGTGGAGCATCTGGTCGCATTGGGTCACCAGCAAATCGCGCTGTTA
GCGGGCCCATTAAGTTCTGTCTCGGCGCGTCTGCGTCTGGCTGGCTGGCATAAATATCTCACTCGCAATC
AAATTCAGCCGATAGCGGAACGGGAAGGCGACTGGAGTGCCATGTCCGGTTTTCAACAAACCATGCAAAT
GCTGAATGAGGGCATCGTTCCCACTGCGATGCTGGTTGCCAACGATCAGATGGCGCTGGGCGCAATGCGC
GCCATTACCGAGTCCGGGCTGCGCGTTGGTGCGGATATCTCGGTAGTGGGATACGACGATACCGAAGACA
GCTCATGTTATATCCCGCCGTTAACCACCATCAAACAGGATTTTCGCCTGCTGGGGCAAACCAGCGTGGA
CCGCTTGCTGCAACTCTCTCAGGGCCAGGCGGTGAAGGGCAATCAGCTGTTGCCCGTCTCACTGGTGAAA
AGAAAAACCACCCTGGCGCCCAATACGCAAACCGCCTCTCCCCGCGCGTTGGCCGATTCATTAATGCAGC
TGGCACGACAGGTTTCCCGACTGGAAAGCGGGCAGTGAGCGCAACGCAATTAATGTAAGTTAGCTCACTC
ATTAGGCACAATTCTCATGTTTGACAGCTTATCATCGACTGCACGGTGCACCAATGCTTCTGGCGTCAGG
CAGCCATCGGAAGCTGTGGTATGGCTGTGCAGGTCGTAAATCACTGCATAATTCGTGTCGCTCAAGGCGC
ACTCCCGTTCTGGATAATGTTTTTTGCGCCGACATCATAACGGTTCTGGCAAATATTCTGAAATGAGCTG
