>Addgene plasmid #110035 | pHH0103_PLCG1_SH3 | depositor partial sequence | sequence record 206987 | pHH0103_PLCG1_SH3 sequence 204 bps
GGCCCAGCCGGCCACCTTTAAATGCGCGGTCAAAGCCCTGTTCGATTATAAAGCACAGCGTGAAGACGAA
CTGACGTTTATTAAAAGCGCGATTATCCAGAACGTTGAAAAACAAGAAGGCGGTTGGTGGCGCGGCGATT
ATGGCGGTAAAAAACAACTGTGGTTCCCGTCTAACTACGTGGAAGAAATGGTTAATGCGGCCGC
